>Addgene plasmid #84439 | TOPO-BC45 | addgene full sequence | sequence record 163652 | Addgene assembled sequence
AGCGCCCAATACGCAAACCGCCTCTCCCCGCGCGTTGGCCGATTCATTAATGCAGCTGGCACGACAGGTT
TCCCGACTGGAAAGCGGGCAGTGAGCGCAACGCAATTAATGTGAGTTAGCTCACTCATTAGGCACCCCAG
GCTTTACACTTTATGCTTCCGGCTCGTATGTTGTGTGGAATTGTGAGCGGATAACAATTTCACACAGGAA
ACAGCTATGACCATGATTACGCCAAGCTATTTAGGTGACACTATAGAATACTCAAGCTATGCATCAAGCT
TGGTACCGAGCTCGGATCCACTAGTAACGGCCGCCAGTGTGCTGGAATTCGCCCTTGTAAGCAGTGGGTT
CTCTAGAACACTAGATCGGAAGAGCGGTTCAGCAGGAATGCCGAGACCGATCTCGTATGCCGTCTTCTGC
TTAAGGGCGAATTCTGCAGATATCCATCACACTGGCGGCCGCTCGAGCATGCATCTAGAGGGCCCAATTC
GCCCTATAGTGAGTCGTATTACAATTCACTGGCCGTCGTTTTACAACGTCGTGACTGGGAAAACCCTGGC
GTTACCCAACTTAATCGCCTTGCAGCACATCCCCCTTTCGCCAGCTGGCGTAATAGCGAAGAGGCCCGCA
CCGATCGCCCTTCCCAACAGTTGCGCAGCCTGAATGGCGAATGG
[124 nt withheld, positions 675-798]
C
[91 nt withheld, positions 800-890]
A
[49 nt withheld, positions 892-940]
CCTTTGACGTTGGAGTCCACGTTCTTT
[37 nt withheld, positions 968-1004]
ACCCTATCTCGGTCTATTCTTTTGATTTATAAGGGATTTTGCCGATTTCGGCCTATTGGTTAAAAAATGA
GCTGATTTAACAAAAATTTAACGCGAATTTTAACAAAATTCAGGGCGCAAGGGCTGCTAAAGGAAGCGGA
ACACGTAGAAAGCCAGTCCGCAGAAACGGTGCTGACCCCGGATGAATGTCAGCTACTGGGCTATCTGGAC
AAGGGAAAACGCAAGCGCAAAGAGAAAGCAGGTAGCTTGCAGTGGGCTTACATGGCGATAGCTAGACTGG
GCGGTTTTATGGACAGCAAGCGAACCGGAATTGCCAGCTGGGGCGCCCTCTGGTAAGGTTGGGAAGCCCT
GCAAAGTAAACTGGATGGCTTTCTTGCCGCCAAGGATCTGATGGCGCAGGGGATCAAGATCTGATCAAGA
GACAGGATGAGGATCGTTTCGCATGATTGAACAAGATGGATTGCACGCAGGTTCTCCGGCCGCTTGGGTG
GAGAGGCTATTCGGCTATGACTGGGCACAACAGACAATCGGCTGCTCTGATGCCGCCGTGTTCCGGCTGT
CAGCGCAGGGGCGCCCGGTTCTTTTTGTCAAGACCGACCTGTCCGGTGCCCTGAATGAACTGCAGGACGA
GGCAGCGCGGCTATCGTGGCTGGCCACGACGGGCGTTCCTTGCGCAGCTGTGCTCGACGTTGTCACTGAA
GCGGGAAGGGACTGGCTGCTATTGGGCGAAGTGCCGGGGCAGGATCTCCTGTCATCCCACCTTGCTCCTG
CCGAGAAAGTATCCATCATGGCTGATGCAATGCGGCGGCTGCATACGCTTGATCCGGCTACCTGCCCATT
CGACCACCAAGCGAAACATCGCATCGAGCGAGCACGTACTCGGATGGAAGCCGGTCTTGTCGATCAGGAT
GATCTGGACGAAGAGCATCAGGGGCTCGCGCCAGCCGAACTGTTCGCCAGGCTCAAGGCGCGCATGCCCG
ACGGCGAGGATCTCGTCGTGACCCATGGCGATGCCTGCTTGCCGAATATCATGGTGGAAAATGGCCGCTT
TTCTGGATTCATCGACTGTGGCCGGCTGGGTGTGGCGGACCGCTATCAGGACATAGCGTTGGCTACCCGT
GATATTGCTGAAGAGCTTGGCGGCGAATGGGCTGACCGCTTCCTCGTGCTTTACGGTATCGCCGCTCCCG
ATTCGCAGCGCATCGCCTTCTATCGCCTTCTTGACGAGTTCTTCTGAATTGAAAAAGGAAGAGTATGAGT
ATTCAACATTTCCGTGTCGCCCTTATTCCCTTTTTTGCGGCATTTTGCCTTCCTGTTTTTGCTCACCCAG
AAACGCTGGTGAAAGTAAAAGATGCTGAAGATCAGTTGGGTGCACGAGTGGGTTACATCGAACTGGATCT
CAACAGCGGTAAGATCCTTGAGAGTTTTCGCCCCGAAGAACGTTTTCCAATGATGAGCACTTTTAAAGTT
CTGCTATGTGGCGCGGTATTATCCCGTATTGACGCCGGGCAAGAGCAACTCGGTCGCCGCATACACTATT
CTCAGAATGACTTGGTTGAGTACTCACCAGTCACAGAAAAGCATCTTACGGATGGCATGACAGTAAGAGA
ATTATGCAGTGCTGCCATAACCATGAGTGATAACACTGCGGCCAACTTACTTCTGACAACGATCGGAGGA
CCGAAGGAGCTAACCGCTTTTTTGCACAACATGGGGGATCATGTAACTCGCCTTGATCGTTGGGAACCGG
AGCTGAATGAAGCCATACCAAACGACGAGCGTGACACCACGATGCCTGTAGCAATGGCAACAACGTTGCG
CAAACTATTAACTGGCGAACTACTTACTCTAGCTTCCCGGCAACAATTAATAGACTGGATGGAGGCGGAT
AAAGTTGCAGGACCACTTCTGCGCTCGGCCCTTCCGGCTGGCTGGTTTATTGCTGATAAATCTGGAGCCG
GTGAGCGTGGGTCTCGCGGTATCATTGCAGCACTGGGGCCAGATGGTAAGCCCTCCCGTATCGTAGTTAT
CTACACGACGGGGAGTCAGGCAACTATGGATGAACGAAATAGACAGATCGCTGAGATAGGTGCCTCACTG
ATTAAGCATTGGTAACTGTCAGACCAAGTTTACTCATATATACTTTAGATTGATTTAAAACTTCATTTTT
AATTTAAAAGGATCTAGGTGAAGATCCTTTTTGATAATCTCATGACCAAAATCCCTTAACGTGAGTTTTC
GTTCCACTGAGCGTCAGACCCCGTAGAAAAGATCAAAGGATCTTCTTGAGATCCTTTTTTTCTGCGCGTA
ATCTGCTGCTTGCAAACAAAAAAACCACCGCTACCAGCGGTGGTTTGTTTGCCGGATCAAGAGCTACCAA
CTCTTTTTCCGAAGGTAACTGGCTTCAGCAGAGCGCAGATACCAAATACTGTTCTTCTAGTGTAGCCGTA
GTTAGGCCACCACTTCAAGAACTCTGTAGCACCGCCTACATACCTCGCTCTGCTAATCCTGTTACCAGTG
GCTGCTGCCAGTGGCGATAAGTCGTGTCTTACCGGGTTGGACTCAAGACGATAGTTACCGGATAAGGCGC
AGCGGTCGGGCTGAACGGGGGGTTCGTGCACACAGCCCAGCTTGGAGCGAACGACCTACACCGAACTGAG
ATACCTACAGCGTGAGCTATGAGAAAGCGCCACGCTTCCCGAAGGGAGAAAGGCGGACAGGTATCCGGTA
AGCGGCAGGGTCGGAACAGGAGAGCGCACGAGGGAGCTTCCAGGGGGAAACGCCTGGTATCTTTATAGTC
CTGTCGGGTTTCGCCACCTCTGACTTGAGCGTCGATTTTTGTGATGCTCGTCAGGGGGGCGGAGCCTATG
GAAAAACGCCAGCAACGCGGCCTTTTTACGGTTCCTGGCCTTTTGCTGGCCTTTTGCTCACATGTTCTTT
CCTGCGTTATCCCCTGATTCTGTGGATAACCGTATTACCGCCTTTGAGTGAGCTGATACCGCTCGCCGCA
GCCGAACGACCGAGCGCAGCGAGTCAGTGAGCGAGGAAGCGGAAG
Features (pLannotate 1.2.2; 13 found; start..end, strand, type, name):
      2..94      +  CDS            lacI (fragment): lac repressor; lacI; The lac repressor binds to the lac operator to inhibit transcription in E. coli. This inhibition can be relieved by adding lactose or isopropyl-β-D-thiogalactopyranoside (IPTG).
    107..128     +  protein_bind   CAP binding site: CAP binding activates transcription in the presence of cAMP. E. coli catabolite activator protein
    143..173     +  promoter       lac promoter: promoter for the E. coli lac operon
    181..197     +  protein_bind   lac operator: The lac repressor binds to the lac operator to inhibit transcription in E. coli. This inhibition can be relieved by adding lactose or isopropyl-β-D-thiogalactopyranoside (IPTG). lac repressor encoded by lacI
    239..257     +  promoter       SP6 promoter: promoter for bacteriophage SP6 RNA polymerase
    493..511     -  promoter       T7 promoter: promoter for bacteriophage T7 RNA polymerase
    514..671     +  CDS            lacZα (fragment): LacZα fragment of β-galactosidase; lacZ fragment
    675..1103    +  rep_origin     f1 ori (sequence partly withheld): f1 bacteriophage origin of replication; arrow indicates direction of (+) strand synthesis
   1116..1415    +  CDS            tnpA (fragment): TN5P_ECOLX - Also known as tnp. Experimental evidence at protein level: Swiss-Prot protein existence level 1. Mediates transposition of transposon Tn5 by a 'cut and paste' mechanism. First, the monomeric transposase binds the 19 bp inverted DNA repeats flanking the transposon. Then, dimerization of the DNA- bound transposase creates a synaptic DNA complex. After nicking of the first DNA strand, excision of the transposon proceeds through a series of intermediates. The transposase then mediates the insertion of the transposon at a new site by strand transfer. The activity of the wild- type tran
   1447..2238    +  CDS            neo: KKA2_KLEPN - Also known as kan, nptII. Experimental evidence at protein level: Swiss-Prot protein existence level 1. Resistance to kanamycin, neomycin, paromomycin, ribostamycin, butirosin and gentamicin B. From Klebsiella pneumoniae.
   2242..2258    +  promoter       AmpR promoter (fragment): bla
   2259..3119    +  CDS            AmpR: β-lactamase; bla; confers resistance to ampicillin, carbenicillin, and related antibiotics
   3290..3878    +  rep_origin     ori: high-copy-number ColE1/pMB1/pBR322/pUC origin of replication
