[The description below was written by a language model from this plasmid's Addgene catalogue record and pLannotate feature annotations shown in this document.]
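Description:
TOPO-BC45 is a small bacterial cloning plasmid (about 4.1 kb in the assembled sequence) built on the commercial pCRII-TOPO backbone and classified by the depositor as a barcoding plasmid. It is maintained in E. coli at high copy through a ColE1/pUC-type origin, and the record lists ampicillin as the selection, supplied by the β-lactamase (AmpR) gene. The feature table also shows a complete neo/nptII kanamycin-resistance gene preceded by a Tn5 transposase fragment, as well as an f1 phage origin that could support single-stranded DNA production. These are standard parts of the backbone rather than elements specific to this construct.

The payload is BC45, an 86 bp synthetic insert introduced by TOPO cloning. According to the record it encodes Illumina barcodes for allele frequency sequencing. The insert itself was not annotated by the feature software, but it would lie in the gap between the SP6 and T7 promoters, which face each other across the cloning site and also serve as sequencing primer sites. This region sits downstream of the lac promoter, operator and CAP binding site and within the lacZα reading frame, of which only a fragment is annotated, consistent with the backbone's blue/white screening design. A short lacI fragment is a further backbone remnant. Although SP6/T7 is listed as the promoter, nothing in the record suggests the insert is meant to be expressed.

The plasmid is one member of the FREQ-Seq-Squared kit, a set of barcode-bearing plasmids for high-throughput combinatorial quantification of allele frequencies. It appears to serve as a clonal, renewable source of one defined barcode sequence. The record does not state exactly how the barcode is transferred to sequencing libraries.
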