Addgene plasmid #84439: TOPO-BC45
Purpose: Encodes illumina barcodes for allele frequency sequencing (FREQ-Seq-Squared)
Depositing lab: J.J. Emerson. Depositing organization: University of California, Irvine. Publication: FREQ-Seq2: a method for precise high-throughput combinatorial quantification of allele frequencies. Zhao R, Lukacsovich T, Gaut R, Emerson JJ. G3 (Bethesda). 2023 Sep 30;13(10):jkad162. doi: 10.1093/g3journal/jkad162. PubMed 37494033.
Backbone
  Vector backbone: pCRII-TOPO
  Backbone manufacturer: Thermo Fisher Scientific
  Vector type: Barcoding plasmids
Growth in bacteria
  Bacterial resistance: Ampicillin, 100 μg/mL
  Growth temperature: 37°C
  Growth strain: DH5alpha
  Copy number: High Copy
Gene/Insert
  Gene/Insert name: BC45
  Species: Synthetic
  Insert size (bp): 86
  Promoter: SP6/T7
  Cloning method: TOPO Cloning
  Sequencing primers: 5′ T7; 3′ SP6
Terms and licenses: Academic/Nonprofit Terms; Industry Terms: Not Available to Industry
Depositor comments: This plasmid is part of the FREQ-Seq-Squared kit. See Addgene's kit collection page for more details: https://www.addgene.org/kits/
How to cite: TOPO-BC45 was a gift from J.J. Emerson (Addgene plasmid # 84439 ; http://n2t.net/addgene:84439 ; RRID:Addgene_84439)
