>Addgene plasmid #84439 | TOPO-BC45 | depositor partial sequence | sequence record 161045 | Primer and barcode sequence
GTAAGCAGTGGGTTCTCTAGAACACTAGATCGGAAGAGCGGTTC
