>Addgene plasmid #84439 | TOPO-BC45 | addgene partial sequence | sequence record 163651 | F1ori-R 5'-AGGGAAGAAAGCGAAAGGAG-3'
GC
[67 nt withheld, positions 3-69]
CCATTCGCCATTCAGGCTGCGCAACTGTTGGGAAGGGCGATCGGTGCGGGCCTCTTCGCTATTACGCCAG
CTGGCGAAAGGGGGATGTGCTGCAAGGCGATTAAGTTGGGTAACGCCAGGGTTTTCCCAGTCACGACGTT
GTAAAACGACGGCCAGTGAATTGTAATACGACTCACTATAGGGCGAATTGGGCCCTCTAGATGCATGCTC
GAGCGGCCGCCAGTGTGATGGATATCTGCAGAATTCGCCCTTAAGCAGAAGACGGCATACGAGATCGGTC
TCGGCATTCCTGCTGAACCGCTCTTCCGATCTAGTGTTCTAGAGAACCCACTGCTTACAAGGGCGAATTC
CAGCACACTGGCGGCCGTTACTAGTGGATCCGAGCTCGGTACCAAGCTTGATGCATAGCTTGAGTATTCT
ATAGTGTCACCTAAATAGCTTGGCGTAATCATGGTCATAGCTGTTTCCTGTGTGAAATTGTTATCCGCTC
ACAATTCCACACAACATACGAGCCGGAAGCATAAAGTGTAAAGCCTGGGGTGCCTAATGAGTGAGCTAAC
TCACATTAATTGCGTTGCGCTCACTGCCCGCTTTCCAGTCGGGAAACCTGTCGTGCCAGCTGCATTAATG
AATCGGCCAACGCGCGGGGAGAGGCGGTTTGCGTATTGGGCGCTCTTCCGCTTCCTCGCTCACTGACTCG
CTGCGCTCGGTCGTTCGGCTGCGGCGAGCGGTATCAGCTCACTCAAAGGCGGTAATACGGTTATCCACAG
AATCAGGG
